Addgene plasmid #110849: pLenti-VRER-P2A-Puro
Purpose: Lentiviral vector for constitutive expression of Cas9-VRER (not codon optimized)
Depositing lab: Lukas Dow. Depositing organization: Cornell University. Publication: Optimized base editors enable efficient editing in cells, organoids and mice. Zafra MP, Schatoff EM, Katti A, Foronda M, Breinig M, Schweitzer AY, Simon A, Han T, Goswami S, Montgomery E, Thibado J, Kastenhuber ER, Sanchez-Rivera FJ, Shi J, Vakoc CR, Lowe SW, Tschaharganeh DF, Dow LE. Nat Biotechnol. 2018 Jul 3. pii: nbt.4194. doi: 10.1038/nbt.4194. PubMed 29969439.
Backbone
  Vector backbone: Adapted from lentiCRISPRv1
  Backbone size w/o insert (bp): 6296
  Vector type: Lentiviral
  Selectable markers: Puromycin
Growth in bacteria
  Bacterial resistance: Ampicillin, 100 μg/mL
  Growth temperature: 30°C
  Growth strain: NEB Stable
  Copy number: Low Copy
Gene/Insert
  Gene/Insert name: Cas9-VRER (alt name: VRER)
  Species: Synthetic
  Insert size (bp): 4212
  Mutation: D1135V, G1218R, R1335E, T1337R
  Promoter: EF1s
  Tag / fusion protein: 3X FLAG (C terminal on insert)
  Cloning method: Gibson Cloning
  Sequencing primers: 5′ TAAGTGCAGTAGTCGCCGTG; 3′ TTAAGAATACCAGTCAATCTTTC
Terms and licenses: Academic/Nonprofit Terms; Industry Terms: Not Available to Industry
How to cite: pLenti-VRER-P2A-Puro was a gift from Lukas Dow (Addgene plasmid # 110849 ; http://n2t.net/addgene:110849 ; RRID:Addgene_110849)
