[The description below was written by a language model from this plasmid's Addgene catalogue record and pLannotate feature annotations shown in this document.]
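Description:
pLenti-VRER-P2A-Puro is a third-generation-style, self-inactivating HIV-1 lentiviral transfer vector adapted from lentiCRISPRv1, built for constitutive expression of the Cas9-VRER variant in mammalian cells. The viral portion carries an RSV promoter fused to a truncated 5' LTR, which drives production of the genomic RNA in packaging cells, followed by the Ψ packaging signal with a gag fragment, the Rev response element for Rev-dependent nuclear export, and a cPPT/CTS element that aids nuclear import of the provirus. A ΔU3 3' LTR renders the integrated provirus transcriptionally self-inactivating, and an SV40 poly(A) signal lies downstream. In bacteria the plasmid is maintained through a ColE1/pUC-type origin and ampicillin resistance. The catalogue lists it as low copy despite the origin annotation. An f1 origin, an SV40 origin and remnants of a lac/T7/T3 cloning region are also present in the backbone.

The payload is a single transcription unit driven by the short EF-1α core promoter (EF1s). It encodes Streptococcus pyogenes Cas9 bearing the D1135V, G1218R, R1335E and T1337R substitutions, which alter the nuclease's PAM recognition specificity, with a C-terminal 3xFLAG tag for detection. As the name indicates, a P2A self-cleaving peptide links this to puromycin N-acetyltransferase, although the feature table does not annotate the P2A itself. Cas9 and the puromycin marker are thus translated from one mRNA as separate proteins, and transduced cells can be selected with puromycin. A WPRE after the cassette enhances transcript stability and expression. The record notes that the Cas9 coding sequence is not codon optimized. No sgRNA cassette is annotated, so guide RNAs would be supplied separately. The vector is suited to generating stable cell populations expressing an altered-PAM Cas9 for genome editing.
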