Features (pLannotate 1.2.2; 27 found; start..end, strand, type, name):
      9..235     +  promoter       RSV promoter: Rous sarcoma virus enhancer/promoter
    236..416     +  LTR            5' LTR (truncated): truncated 5' long terminal repeat (LTR) from HIV-1
    463..588     +  misc_feature   HIV-1 Ψ: packaging signal of human immunodeficiency virus type 1
    572..935     +  CDS            HIV-1 gag (fragment): gag protein from human immunodeficiency virus 1; gag
   1081..1314    +  misc_feature   RRE: The Rev response element (RRE) of HIV-1 allows for Rev-dependent mRNA export from the nucleus to the cytoplasm.
   1691..1717    +  CDS            Rev (fragment): human immunodeficiency virus 1 (HIV-1) Rev protein; rev; enhances nuclear export of unspliced and incompletely spliced viral mRNAs
   1727..1844    +  misc_feature   cPPT/CTS: central polypurine tract and central termination sequence of HIV-1
   1913..2124    +  promoter       EF-1α core promoter: core promoter for human elongation factor EF-1α
   2150..6253    +  CDS            Cas9 VRER: Streptococcus pyogenes Cas9 endonuclease with the D1135V/G1218R/R1335E/T1337R mutations has an altered recognition specificity for the protospacer adjacent motif (PAM) (Kleinstiver et al., 2015)
   6287..6352    +  CDS            3xFLAG: three tandem FLAG® epitope tags, followed by an enterokinase cleavage site
   6434..7033    +  CDS            PuroR (fragment): puromycin N-acetyltransferase; pac from Streptomyces; confers resistance to puromycin
   7049..7637    +  misc_feature   WPRE: woodchuck hepatitis virus posttranscriptional regulatory element
   7688..7707    +  misc_feature   cPPT/CTS (fragment): central polypurine tract and central termination sequence of HIV-1
   7709..7942    +  LTR            3' LTR (ΔU3): self-inactivating 3' long terminal repeat (LTR) from HIV-1
   8020..8141    +  polyA_signal   SV40 poly(A) signal: SV40 polyadenylation signal
   8181..8316    +  rep_origin     SV40 ori: SV40 origin of replication
   8337..8355    -  promoter       T7 promoter: promoter for bacteriophage T7 RNA polymerase
   8363..8518    +  CDS            lacZα (fragment): LacZα fragment of β-galactosidase; lacZ fragment
   8523..8951    +  rep_origin     f1 ori (sequence partly withheld): f1 bacteriophage origin of replication; arrow indicates direction of (+) strand synthesis
   9004..9108    +  promoter       AmpR promoter: bla
   9109..9969    +  CDS            AmpR: β-lactamase; bla; confers resistance to ampicillin, carbenicillin, and related antibiotics
  10140..10728   +  rep_origin     ori: high-copy-number ColE1/pMB1/pBR322/pUC origin of replication
  10911..11003   +  CDS            lacI (fragment): lac repressor; lacI; The lac repressor binds to the lac operator to inhibit transcription in E. coli. This inhibition can be relieved by adding lactose or isopropyl-β-D-thiogalactopyranoside (IPTG).
  11016..11037   +  protein_bind   CAP binding site: CAP binding activates transcription in the presence of cAMP. E. coli catabolite activator protein
  11052..11082   +  promoter       lac promoter: promoter for the E. coli lac operon
  11086..11108   +  protein_bind   lac operator (fragment): The lac repressor binds to the lac operator to inhibit transcription in E. coli. This inhibition can be relieved by adding lactose or isopropyl-β-D-thiogalactopyranoside (IPTG). lac repressor encoded by lacI
  11151..11169   +  promoter       T3 promoter: promoter for bacteriophage T3 RNA polymerase
>Addgene plasmid #110849 | pLenti-VRER-P2A-Puro | addgene full sequence | sequence record 211414 | Addgene NGS Result
AAGCTTAATGTAGTCTTATGCAATACTCTTGTAGTCTTGCAACATGGTAACGATGAGTTAGCAACATGCC
TTACAAGGAGAGAAAAAGCACCGTGCATGCCGATTGGTGGAAGTAAGGTGGTACGATCGTGCCTTATTAG
GAAGGCAACAGACGGGTCTGACATGGATTGGACGAACCACTGAATTGCCGCATTGCAGAGATATTGTATT
TAAGTGCCTAGCTCGATACATAAACGGGTCTCTCTGGTTAGACCAGATCTGAGCCTGGGAGCTCTCTGGC
TAACTAGGGAACCCACTGCTTAAGCCTCAATAAAGCTTGCCTTGAGTGCTTCAAGTAGTGTGTGCCCGTC
TGTTGTGTGACTCTGGTAACTAGAGATCCCTCAGACCCTTTTAGTCAGTGTGGAAAATCTCTAGCAGTGG
CGCCCGAACAGGGACTTGAAAGCGAAAGGGAAACCAGAGGAGCTCTCTCGACGCAGGACTCGGCTTGCTG
AAGCGCGCACGGCAAGAGGCGAGGGGCGGCGACTGGTGAGTACGCCAAAAATTTTGACTAGCGGAGGCTA
GAAGGAGAGAGATGGGTGCGAGAGCGTCAGTATTAAGCGGGGGAGAATTAGATCGCGATGGGAAAAAATT
CGGTTAAGGCCAGGGGGAAAGAAAAAATATAAATTAAAACATATAGTATGGGCAAGCAGGGAGCTAGAAC
GATTCGCAGTTAATCCTGGCCTGTTAGAAACATCAGAAGGCTGTAGACAAATACTGGGACAGCTACAACC
ATCCCTTCAGACAGGATCAGAAGAACTTAGATCATTATATAATACAGTAGCAACCCTCTATTGTGTGCAT
CAAAGGATAGAGATAAAAGACACCAAGGAAGCTTTAGACAAGATAGAGGAAGAGCAAAACAAAAGTAAGA
CCACCGCACAGCAAGCGGCCGCTGATCTTCAGACCTGGAGGAGGAGATATGAGGGACAATTGGAGAAGTG
AATTATATAAATATAAAGTAGTAAAAATTGAACCATTAGGAGTAGCACCCACCAAGGCAAAGAGAAGAGT
GGTGCAGAGAGAAAAAAGAGCAGTGGGAATAGGAGCTTTGTTCCTTGGGTTCTTGGGAGCAGCAGGAAGC
ACTATGGGCGCAGCGTCAATGACGCTGACGGTACAGGCCAGACAATTATTGTCTGGTATAGTGCAGCAGC
AGAACAATTTGCTGAGGGCTATTGAGGCGCAACAGCATCTGTTGCAACTCACAGTCTGGGGCATCAAGCA
GCTCCAGGCAAGAATCCTGGCTGTGGAAAGATACCTAAAGGATCAACAGCTCCTGGGGATTTGGGGTTGC
TCTGGAAAACTCATTTGCACCACTGCTGTGCCTTGGAATGCTAGTTGGAGTAATAAATCTCTGGAACAGA
TTTGGAATCACACGACCTGGATGGAGTGGGACAGAGAAATTAACAATTACACAAGCTTAATACACTCCTT
AATTGAAGAATCGCAAAACCAGCAAGAAAAGAATGAACAAGAATTATTGGAATTAGATAAATGGGCAAGT
TTGTGGAATTGGTTTAACATAACAAATTGGCTGTGGTATATAAAATTATTCATAATGATAGTAGGAGGCT
TGGTAGGTTTAAGAATAGTTTTTGCTGTACTTTCTATAGTGAATAGAGTTAGGCAGGGATATTCACCATT
ATCGTTTCAGACCCACCTCCCAACCCCGAGGGGACCCAGACCACAATTTTAAAAGAAAAGGGGGGATTGG
GGGGTACAGTGCAGGGGAAAGAATAGTAGACATAATAGCAACAGACATACAAACTAAAGAATTACAAAAA
CAAATTACAAAAATTCAAAATTTTCGGGTTTATTACAGGGACAGCAGAGATCCACTTTGGCGCCGGCTCG
AGTGGCTCCGGTGCCCGTCAGTGGGCAGAGCGCACATCGCCCACAGTCCCCGAGAAGTTGGGGGGAGGGG
TCGGCAATTGAACCGGTGCCTAGAGAAGGTGGCGCGGGGTAAACTGGGAAAGTGATGTCGTGTACTGGCT
CCGCCTTTTTCCCGAGGGTGGGGGAGAACCGTATATAAGTGCAGTAGTCGCCGTGAACGTTCTTTTTCGC
AACGGGTTTGCCGCCAGAACACAGGTGTCGTGACGCGGGATCCGCCACCATGGATAAAAAGTATTCTATT
GGTTTAGACATCGGCACTAATTCCGTTGGATGGGCTGTCATAACCGATGAATACAAAGTACCTTCAAAGA
AATTTAAGGTGTTGGGGAACACAGACCGTCATTCGATTAAAAAGAATCTTATCGGTGCCCTCCTATTCGA
TAGTGGCGAAACGGCAGAGGCGACTCGCCTGAAACGAACCGCTCGGAGAAGGTATACACGTCGCAAGAAC
CGAATATGTTACTTACAAGAAATTTTTAGCAATGAGATGGCCAAAGTTGACGATTCTTTCTTTCACCGTT
TGGAAGAGTCCTTCCTTGTCGAAGAGGACAAGAAACATGAACGGCACCCCATCTTTGGAAACATAGTAGA
TGAGGTGGCATATCATGAAAAGTACCCAACGATTTATCACCTCAGAAAAAAGCTAGTTGACTCAACTGAT
AAAGCGGACCTGAGGTTAATCTACTTGGCTCTTGCCCATATGATAAAGTTCCGTGGGCACTTTCTCATTG
AGGGTGATCTAAATCCGGACAACTCGGATGTCGACAAACTGTTCATCCAGTTAGTACAAACCTATAATCA
GTTGTTTGAAGAGAACCCTATAAATGCAAGTGGCGTGGATGCGAAGGCTATTCTTAGCGCCCGCCTCTCT
AAATCCCGACGGCTAGAAAACCTGATCGCACAATTACCCGGAGAGAAGAAAAATGGGTTGTTCGGTAACC
TTATAGCGCTCTCACTAGGCCTGACACCAAATTTTAAGTCGAACTTCGACTTAGCTGAAGATGCCAAATT
GCAGCTTAGTAAGGACACGTACGATGACGATCTCGACAATCTACTGGCACAAATTGGAGATCAGTATGCG
GACTTATTTTTGGCTGCCAAAAACCTTAGCGATGCAATCCTCCTATCTGACATACTGAGAGTTAATACTG
AGATTACCAAGGCGCCGTTATCCGCTTCAATGATCAAAAGGTACGATGAACATCACCAAGACTTGACACT
TCTCAAGGCCCTAGTCCGTCAGCAACTGCCTGAGAAATATAAGGAAATATTCTTTGATCAGTCGAAAAAC
GGGTACGCAGGTTATATTGACGGCGGAGCGAGTCAAGAGGAATTCTACAAGTTTATCAAACCCATATTAG
AGAAGATGGATGGGACGGAAGAGTTGCTTGTAAAACTCAATCGCGAAGATCTACTGCGAAAGCAGCGGAC
TTTCGACAACGGTAGCATTCCACATCAAATCCACTTAGGCGAATTGCATGCTATACTTAGAAGGCAGGAG
GATTTTTATCCGTTCCTCAAAGACAATCGTGAAAAGATTGAGAAAATCCTAACCTTTCGCATACCTTACT
ATGTGGGACCCCTGGCCCGAGGGAACTCTCGGTTCGCATGGATGACAAGAAAGTCCGAAGAAACGATTAC
TCCATGGAATTTTGAGGAAGTTGTCGATAAAGGTGCGTCAGCTCAATCGTTCATCGAGAGGATGACCAAC
TTTGACAAGAATTTACCGAACGAAAAAGTATTGCCTAAGCACAGTTTACTTTACGAGTATTTCACAGTGT
ACAATGAACTCACGAAAGTTAAGTATGTCACTGAGGGCATGCGTAAACCCGCCTTTCTAAGCGGAGAACA
GAAGAAAGCAATAGTAGATCTGTTATTCAAGACCAACCGCAAAGTGACAGTTAAGCAATTGAAAGAGGAC
TACTTTAAGAAAATTGAATGCTTCGATTCTGTCGAGATCTCCGGGGTAGAAGATCGATTTAATGCGTCAC
TTGGTACGTATCATGACCTCCTAAAGATAATTAAAGATAAGGACTTCCTGGATAACGAAGAGAATGAAGA
TATCTTAGAAGATATAGTGTTGACTCTTACCCTCTTTGAAGATCGGGAAATGATTGAGGAAAGACTAAAA
ACATACGCTCACCTGTTCGACGATAAGGTTATGAAACAGTTAAAGAGGCGTCGCTATACGGGCTGGGGAC
GATTGTCGCGGAAACTTATCAACGGGATAAGAGACAAGCAAAGTGGTAAAACTATTCTCGATTTTCTAAA
GAGCGACGGCTTCGCCAATAGGAACTTTATGCAGCTGATCCATGATGACTCTTTAACCTTCAAAGAGGAT
ATACAAAAGGCACAGGTTTCCGGACAAGGGGACTCATTGCACGAACATATTGCGAATCTTGCTGGTTCGC
CAGCCATCAAAAAGGGCATACTCCAGACAGTCAAAGTAGTGGATGAGCTAGTTAAGGTCATGGGACGTCA
CAAACCGGAAAACATTGTAATCGAGATGGCACGCGAAAATCAAACGACTCAGAAGGGGCAAAAAAACAGT
CGAGAGCGGATGAAGAGAATAGAAGAGGGTATTAAAGAACTGGGCAGCCAGATCTTAAAGGAGCATCCTG
TGGAAAATACCCAATTGCAGAACGAGAAACTTTACCTCTATTACCTACAAAATGGAAGGGACATGTATGT
TGATCAGGAACTGGACATAAACCGTTTATCTGATTACGACGTCGATCACATTGTACCCCAATCCTTTTTG
AAGGACGATTCAATCGACAATAAAGTGCTTACACGCTCGGATAAGAACCGAGGGAAAAGTGACAATGTTC
CAAGCGAGGAAGTCGTAAAGAAAATGAAGAACTATTGGCGGCAGCTCCTAAATGCGAAACTGATAACGCA
AAGAAAGTTCGATAACTTAACTAAAGCTGAGAGGGGTGGCTTGTCTGAACTTGACAAGGCCGGATTTATT
AAACGTCAGCTCGTGGAAACCCGCCAAATCACAAAGCATGTTGCACAGATACTAGATTCCCGAATGAATA
CGAAATACGACGAGAACGATAAGCTGATTCGGGAAGTCAAAGTAATCACTTTAAAGTCAAAATTGGTGTC
GGACTTCAGAAAGGATTTTCAATTCTATAAAGTTAGGGAGATAAATAACTACCACCATGCGCACGACGCT
TATCTTAATGCCGTCGTAGGGACCGCACTCATTAAGAAATACCCGAAGCTAGAAAGTGAGTTTGTGTATG
GTGATTACAAAGTTTATGACGTCCGTAAGATGATCGCGAAAAGCGAACAGGAGATAGGCAAGGCTACAGC
CAAATACTTCTTTTATTCTAACATTATGAATTTCTTTAAGACGGAAATCACTCTGGCAAACGGAGAGATA
CGCAAACGACCTTTAATTGAAACCAATGGGGAGACAGGTGAAATCGTATGGGATAAGGGCCGGGACTTCG
CGACGGTGAGAAAAGTTTTGTCCATGCCCCAAGTCAACATAGTAAAGAAAACTGAGGTGCAGACCGGAGG
GTTTTCAAAGGAATCGATTCTTCCAAAAAGGAATAGTGATAAGCTCATCGCTCGTAAAAAGGACTGGGAC
CCGAAAAAGTACGGTGGCTTCGTGAGCCCTACAGTTGCCTATTCTGTCCTAGTAGTGGCAAAAGTTGAGA
AGGGAAAATCCAAGAAACTGAAGTCAGTCAAAGAATTATTGGGGATAACGATTATGGAGCGCTCGTCTTT
TGAAAAGAACCCCATCGACTTCCTTGAGGCGAAAGGTTACAAGGAAGTAAAAAAGGATCTCATAATTAAA
CTACCAAAGTATAGTCTGTTTGAGTTAGAAAATGGCCGAAAACGGATGTTGGCTAGCGCCAGAGAGCTTC
AAAAGGGGAACGAACTCGCACTACCGTCTAAATACGTGAATTTCCTGTATTTAGCGTCCCATTACGAGAA
GTTGAAAGGTTCACCTGAAGATAACGAACAGAAGCAACTTTTTGTTGAGCAGCACAAACATTATCTCGAC
GAAATCATAGAGCAAATTTCGGAATTCAGTAAGAGAGTCATCCTAGCTGATGCCAATCTGGACAAAGTAT
TAAGCGCATACAACAAGCACAGGGATAAACCCATACGTGAGCAGGCGGAAAATATTATCCATTTGTTTAC
TCTTACCAACCTCGGCGCTCCAGCCGCATTCAAGTATTTTGACACAACGATAGATCGCAAAGAGTACAGA
TCTACCAAGGAGGTGCTAGACGCGACACTGATTCACCAATCCATCACGGGATTATATGAAACTCGGATAG
ATTTGTCACAGCTTGGGGGTGACGGATCCCCCAAGAAGAAGAGGAAAGTCTCGAGCGACTACAAAGACCA
TGACGGTGATTATAAAGATCATGACATCGATTACAAGGATGACGATGACAAGGCTGCAGGAGCTAGCGGC
AGCGGCGCCACCAACTTCAGCCTGCTGAAGCAGGCCGGCGACGTGGAGGAGAACCCCGGCCCCATGACCG
AGTACAAGCCCACGGTGCGCCTCGCCACCCGCGACGACGTCCCCAGGGCCGTACGCACCCTCGCCGCCGC
GTTCGCCGACTACCCCGCCACGCGCCACACCGTCGATCCGGACCGCCACATCGAGCGGGTCACCGAGCTG
CAAGAACTCTTCCTCACGCGCGTCGGGCTCGACATCGGCAAGGTGTGGGTCGCGGACGACGGCGCCGCGG
TGGCGGTCTGGACCACGCCGGAGAGCGTCGAAGCGGGGGCGGTGTTCGCCGAGATCGGCCCGCGCATGGC
CGAGTTGAGCGGTTCCCGGCTGGCCGCGCAGCAACAGATGGAAGGCCTCCTGGCGCCGCACCGGCCCAAG
GAGCCCGCGTGGTTCCTGGCCACCGTCGGAGTCTCGCCCGACCACCAGGGCAAGGGTCTGGGCAGCGCCG
TCGTGCTCCCCGGAGTGGAGGCGGCCGAGCGCGCCGGGGTGCCCGCCTTCCTGGAGACCTCCGCGCCCCG
CAACCTCCCCTTCTACGAGCGGCTCGGCTTCACCGTCACCGCCGACGTCGAGGTGCCCGAAGGACCGCGC
ACCTGGTGCATGACCCGCAAGCCCGGTGCCTGAACGCGTTAAGTCGACAATCAACCTCTGGATTACAAAA
TTTGTGAAAGATTGACTGGTATTCTTAACTATGTTGCTCCTTTTACGCTATGTGGATACGCTGCTTTAAT
GCCTTTGTATCATGCTATTGCTTCCCGTATGGCTTTCATTTTCTCCTCCTTGTATAAATCCTGGTTGCTG
TCTCTTTATGAGGAGTTGTGGCCCGTTGTCAGGCAACGTGGCGTGGTGTGCACTGTGTTTGCTGACGCAA
CCCCCACTGGTTGGGGCATTGCCACCACCTGTCAGCTCCTTTCCGGGACTTTCGCTTTCCCCCTCCCTAT
TGCCACGGCGGAACTCATCGCCGCCTGCCTTGCCCGCTGCTGGACAGGGGCTCGGCTGTTGGGCACTGAC
AATTCCGTGGTGTTGTCGGGGAAATCATCGTCCTTTCCTTGGCTGCTCGCCTGTGTTGCCACCTGGATTC
TGCGCGGGACGTCCTTCTGCTACGTCCCTTCGGCCCTCAATCCAGCGGACCTTCCTTCCCGCGGCCTGCT
GCCGGCTCTGCGGCCTCTTCCGCGTCTTCGCCTTCGCCCTCAGACGAGTCGGATCTCCCTTTGGGCCGCC
TCCCCGCGTCGACTTTAAGACCAATGACTTACAAGGCAGCTGTAGATCTTAGCCACTTTTTAAAAGAAAA
GGGGGGACTGGAAGGGCTAATTCACTCCCAACGAAGACAAGATCTGCTTTTTGCTTGTACTGGGTCTCTC
TGGTTAGACCAGATCTGAGCCTGGGAGCTCTCTGGCTAACTAGGGAACCCACTGCTTAAGCCTCAATAAA
GCTTGCCTTGAGTGCTTCAAGTAGTGTGTGCCCGTCTGTTGTGTGACTCTGGTAACTAGAGATCCCTCAG
ACCCTTTTAGTCAGTGTGGAAAATCTCTAGCAGTACGTATAGTAGTTCATGTCATCTTATTATTCAGTAT
TTATAACTTGCAAAGAAATGAATATCAGAGAGTGAGAGGAACTTGTTTATTGCAGCTTATAATGGTTACA
AATAAAGCAATAGCATCACAAATTTCACAAATAAAGCATTTTTTTCACTGCATTCTAGTTGTGGTTTGTC
CAAACTCATCAATGTATCTTATCATGTCTGGCTCTAGCTATCCCGCCCCTAACTCCGCCCATCCCGCCCC
TAACTCCGCCCAGTTCCGCCCATTCTCCGCCCCATGGCTGACTAATTTTTTTTATTTATGCAGAGGCCGA
GGCCGCCTCGGCCTCTGAGCTATTCCAGAAGTAGTGAGGAGGCTTTTTTGGAGGCCTAGGGACGTACCCA
ATTCGCCCTATAGTGAGTCGTATTACGCGCGCTCACTGGCCGTCGTTTTACAACGTCGTGACTGGGAAAA
CCCTGGCGTTACCCAACTTAATCGCCTTGCAGCACATCCCCCTTTCGCCAGCTGGCGTAATAGCGAAGAG
GCCCGCACCGATCGCCCTTCCCAACAGTTGCGCAGCCTGAATGGCGAATGGG
[124 nt withheld, positions 8523-8646]
C
[91 nt withheld, positions 8648-8738]
A
[49 nt withheld, positions 8740-8788]
CCTTTGACGTTGGAGTCCACGTTCTTT
[37 nt withheld, positions 8816-8852]
ACCCTATCTCGGTCTATTCTTTTGATTTATAAGGGATTTTGCCGATTTCGGCCTATTGGTTAAAAAATGA
GCTGATTTAACAAAAATTTAACGCGAATTTTAACAAAATATTAACGCTTACAATTTAGGTGGCACTTTTC
GGGGAAATGTGCGCGGAACCCCTATTTGTTTATTTTTCTAAATACATTCAAATATGTATCCGCTCATGAG
ACAATAACCCTGATAAATGCTTCAATAATATTGAAAAAGGAAGAGTATGAGTATTCAACATTTCCGTGTC
GCCCTTATTCCCTTTTTTGCGGCATTTTGCCTTCCTGTTTTTGCTCACCCAGAAACGCTGGTGAAAGTAA
AAGATGCTGAAGATCAGTTGGGTGCACGAGTGGGTTACATCGAACTGGATCTCAACAGCGGTAAGATCCT
TGAGAGTTTTCGCCCCGAAGAACGTTTTCCAATGATGAGCACTTTTAAAGTTCTGCTATGTGGCGCGGTA
TTATCCCGTATTGACGCCGGGCAAGAGCAACTCGGTCGCCGCATACACTATTCTCAGAATGACTTGGTTG
AGTACTCACCAGTCACAGAAAAGCATCTTACGGATGGCATGACAGTAAGAGAATTATGCAGTGCTGCCAT
AACCATGAGTGATAACACTGCGGCCAACTTACTTCTGACAACGATCGGAGGACCGAAGGAGCTAACCGCT
TTTTTGCACAACATGGGGGATCATGTAACTCGCCTTGATCGTTGGGAACCGGAGCTGAATGAAGCCATAC
CAAACGACGAGCGTGACACCACGATGCCTGTAGCAATGGCAACAACGTTGCGCAAACTATTAACTGGCGA
ACTACTTACTCTAGCTTCCCGGCAACAATTAATAGACTGGATGGAGGCGGATAAAGTTGCAGGACCACTT
CTGCGCTCGGCCCTTCCGGCTGGCTGGTTTATTGCTGATAAATCTGGAGCCGGTGAGCGTGGGTCTCGCG
GTATCATTGCAGCACTGGGGCCAGATGGTAAGCCCTCCCGTATCGTAGTTATCTACACGACGGGGAGTCA
GGCAACTATGGATGAACGAAATAGACAGATCGCTGAGATAGGTGCCTCACTGATTAAGCATTGGTAACTG
TCAGACCAAGTTTACTCATATATACTTTAGATTGATTTAAAACTTCATTTTTAATTTAAAAGGATCTAGG
TGAAGATCCTTTTTGATAATCTCATGACCAAAATCCCTTAACGTGAGTTTTCGTTCCACTGAGCGTCAGA
CCCCGTAGAAAAGATCAAAGGATCTTCTTGAGATCCTTTTTTTCTGCGCGTAATCTGCTGCTTGCAAACA
AAAAAACCACCGCTACCAGCGGTGGTTTGTTTGCCGGATCAAGAGCTACCAACTCTTTTTCCGAAGGTAA
CTGGCTTCAGCAGAGCGCAGATACCAAATACTGTTCTTCTAGTGTAGCCGTAGTTAGGCCACCACTTCAA
GAACTCTGTAGCACCGCCTACATACCTCGCTCTGCTAATCCTGTTACCAGTGGCTGCTGCCAGTGGCGAT
AAGTCGTGTCTTACCGGGTTGGACTCAAGACGATAGTTACCGGATAAGGCGCAGCGGTCGGGCTGAACGG
GGGGTTCGTGCACACAGCCCAGCTTGGAGCGAACGACCTACACCGAACTGAGATACCTACAGCGTGAGCT
ATGAGAAAGCGCCACGCTTCCCGAAGGGAGAAAGGCGGACAGGTATCCGGTAAGCGGCAGGGTCGGAACA
GGAGAGCGCACGAGGGAGCTTCCAGGGGGAAACGCCTGGTATCTTTATAGTCCTGTCGGGTTTCGCCACC
TCTGACTTGAGCGTCGATTTTTGTGATGCTCGTCAGGGGGGCGGAGCCTATGGAAAAACGCCAGCAACGC
GGCCTTTTTACGGTTCCTGGCCTTTTGCTGGCCTTTTGCTCACATGTTCTTTCCTGCGTTATCCCCTGAT
TCTGTGGATAACCGTATTACCGCCTTTGAGTGAGCTGATACCGCTCGCCGCAGCCGAACGACCGAGCGCA
GCGAGTCAGTGAGCGAGGAAGCGGAAGAGCGCCCAATACGCAAACCGCCTCTCCCCGCGCGTTGGCCGAT
TCATTAATGCAGCTGGCACGACAGGTTTCCCGACTGGAAAGCGGGCAGTGAGCGCAACGCAATTAATGTG
AGTTAGCTCACTCATTAGGCACCCCAGGCTTTACACTTTATGCTTCCGGCTCGTATGTTGTGTGGAATTG
TGAGCGGATAACAATTTCACACAGGAAACAGCTATGACCATGATTACGCCAAGCGCGCAATTAACCCTCA
CTAAAGGGAACAAAAGCTGGAGCTGC
